Addgene plasmid #129418: pGL3-sgRab18.N-Cas9-T2A-mCherry-P2A-Puro
Purpose: Encoding Cas9 and sgRAB18.N for CRISPR/Cas9 mediated HDR tagging of endogenous human RAB18 N-terminus
Depositing lab: Elina Ikonen. Depositing organization: University of Helsinki. Publication: Seipin Facilitates Triglyceride Flow to Lipid Droplet and Counteracts Droplet Ripening via Endoplasmic Reticulum Contact. Salo VT, Li S, Vihinen H, Holtta-Vuori M, Szkalisity A, Horvath P, Belevich I, Peranen J, Thiele C, Somerharju P, Zhao H, Santinho A, Thiam AR, Jokitalo E, Ikonen E. Dev Cell. 2019 Jun 6. pii: S1534-5807(19)30388-0. doi: 10.1016/j.devcel.2019.05.016. PubMed 31178403.
Backbone
  Vector backbone: pGL3-basic
  Backbone manufacturer: Promega
  Backbone size w/o insert (bp): 2000
  Total vector size (bp): 9321
  Modifications to backbone: Only plasmid backbone for amplification in E.coli was used.
  Vector type: Mammalian Expression, CRISPR
  Selectable markers: Puromycin ; mCherry for FACS enrichment
Growth in bacteria
  Bacterial resistance: Ampicillin, 100 μg/mL
  Growth temperature: 37°C
  Growth strain: DH5alpha
  Copy number: High Copy
Gene/Insert
  Gene/Insert name: SpCas9 and sgRAB18.N (alt name: RAB18LI1)
  gRNA/shRNA sequence: GAACGGGGTCAGGATGGACG agg
  Species: H. sapiens (human)
  Entrez Gene: RAB18 (a.k.a. RAB18LI1, WARBM3)
  Promoter: hU6
  Tag / fusion protein: T2A-mCherry-P2A-Puro (C terminal on insert)
  Cloning method: Restriction Enzyme; 5′ cloning site BbsI (destroyed during cloning); 3′ cloning site BbsI (destroyed during cloning)
  Sequencing primers: 5′ gactatcatatgcttaccgt; 3′ -
Terms and licenses: Academic/Nonprofit Terms; Industry Terms: Not Available to Industry
Depositor comments: This vector was generated by Shiqian Li (Elina Ikonen Lab).
How to cite: pGL3-sgRab18.N-Cas9-T2A-mCherry-P2A-Puro was a gift from Elina Ikonen (Addgene plasmid # 129418 ; http://n2t.net/addgene:129418 ; RRID:Addgene_129418)
