[The description below was written by a language model from this plasmid's Addgene catalogue record and pLannotate feature annotations shown in this document.]
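Description:
pGL3-sgRab18.N-Cas9-T2A-mCherry-P2A-Puro is an all-in-one mammalian CRISPR/Cas9 expression plasmid of about 9.3 kb. It is built on the bacterial propagation portion of pGL3-basic; according to the record, only the part of that backbone needed for amplification in E. coli was retained. It replicates as a high-copy plasmid from a ColE1/pUC-type origin and is selected with ampicillin through the β-lactamase gene and its native promoter.

The plasmid carries two expression units. A human U6 RNA polymerase III promoter drives a single guide RNA, made up of a spacer targeting the N-terminal region of human RAB18 followed by the Streptococcus pyogenes gRNA scaffold. The spacer was inserted through BbsI sites that were destroyed during cloning. Downstream, a CMV enhancer/promoter drives SpCas9, which the annotation software splits into contiguous N- and C-terminal portions that together form one continuous coding sequence, followed by a nucleoplasmin nuclear localization signal. The catalogue entry states that Cas9 is linked by T2A and P2A self-cleaving peptides to mCherry and puromycin N-acetyltransferase, so a single transcript yields the nuclease, a red fluorescent marker and a drug resistance protein. An HSV TK polyadenylation signal follows the cassette. Small annotated fragments (RSF ori, truncated HIV-1 LTR, ble, bGH poly(A)) appear to be cloning remnants or partial matches rather than functional elements.

The construct is intended for homology-directed repair tagging of the endogenous RAB18 N-terminus in human cells. Transfected cells can be enriched by puromycin selection or by FACS for mCherry. The repair donor template is not part of this plasmid and is not described in the record.
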