Features (pLannotate 1.2.2; 19 found; start..end, strand, type, name):
      4..137     -  rep_origin     RSF ori (fragment): Plasmids containing the RSF 1030 origin of replication can be propagated in E. coli cells that contain additional plasmids with compatible origins.
    196..784     -  rep_origin     ori: high-copy-number ColE1/pMB1/pBR322/pUC origin of replication
    955..1815    -  CDS            AmpR: β-lactamase; bla; confers resistance to ampicillin, carbenicillin, and related antibiotics
   1816..1920    -  promoter       AmpR promoter: bla
   1973..2213    +  promoter       U6 promoter: RNA polymerase III promoter for human U6 snRNA
   2242..2317    +  misc_RNA       gRNA scaffold: guide RNA scaffold for the Streptococcus pyogenes CRISPR/Cas9 system
   2475..2854    +  enhancer       CMV enhancer: human cytomegalovirus immediate early enhancer
   2855..3058    +  promoter       CMV promoter: human cytomegalovirus (CMV) immediate early promoter
   3054..3087    +  LTR            5' LTR (truncated) (fragment): truncated 5' long terminal repeat (LTR) from HIV-1
   3103..3121    +  promoter       T7 promoter: promoter for bacteriophage T7 RNA polymerase
   3134..3150    +  misc_feature   MCS (fragment): multiple cloning site
   3277..4878    +  CDS            Cas9(N): N-terminal portion of Streptococcus pyogenes Cas9 (Zetsche et al., 2015)
   4879..7377    +  CDS            Cas9(C): C-terminal portion of Streptococcus pyogenes Cas9 (Zetsche et al., 2015)
   7378..7425    +  CDS            nucleoplasmin NLS: bipartite nuclear localization signal from nucleoplasmin
   7495..8199    +  CDS            mCherry: mCherry is a basic (constitutively fluorescent) red fluorescent protein published in 2004, derived from Discosoma sp.. It is reported to be a very rapidly-maturing monomer with low acid sensitivity.
   8278..8877    +  CDS            PuroR: puromycin N-acetyltransferase; pac from Streptomyces alboniger; confers resistance to puromycin
   8904..9056    +  CDS            ble (fragment): BLE_KLEPN - Experimental evidence at protein level: Swiss-Prot protein existence level 1. Binding protein with a strong affinity to the bleomycin family of antibiotics. Binds to CL990; an antimitotic-antibiotic compound. From Klebsiella pneumoniae.
   9115..9162    +  polyA_signal   HSV TK poly(A) signal: herpes simplex virus thymidine kinase polyadenylation signal (Cole and Stacy, 1985)
   9253..9269    -  polyA_signal   bGH poly(A) signal (fragment): bovine growth hormone polyadenylation signal
>Addgene plasmid #129418 | pGL3-sgRab18.N-Cas9-T2A-mCherry-P2A-Puro | addgene full sequence | sequence record 254820 | Addgene NGS Result
GCTCTTCCGCTTCCTCGCTCACTGACTCGCTGCGCTCGGTCGTTCGGCTGCGGCGAGCGGTATCAGCTCA
CTCAAAGGCGGTAATACGGTTATCCACAGAATCAGGGGATAACGCAGGAAAGAACATGTGAGCAAAAGGC
CAGCAAAAGGCCAGCAAAAGGCCAGGAACCGTAAAAAGGCCGCGTTGCTGGCGTTTTTCCATAGGCTCCG
CCCCCCTGACGAGCATCACAAAAATCGACGCTCAAGTCAGAGGTGGCGAAACCCGACAGGACTATAAAGA
TACCAGGCGTTTCCCCCTGGAAGCTCCCTCGTGCGCTCTCCTGTTCCGACCCTGCCGCTTACCGGATACC
TGTCCGCCTTTCTCCCTTCGGGAAGCGTGGCGCTTTCTCATAGCTCACGCTGTAGGTATCTCAGTTCGGT
GTAGGTCGTTCGCTCCAAGCTGGGCTGTGTGCACGAACCCCCCGTTCAGCCCGACCGCTGCGCCTTATCC
GGTAACTATCGTCTTGAGTCCAACCCGGTAAGACACGACTTATCGCCACTGGCAGCAGCCACTGGTAACA
GGATTAGCAGAGCGAGGTATGTAGGCGGTGCTACAGAGTTCTTGAAGTGGTGGCCTAACTACGGCTACAC
TAGAAGAACAGTATTTGGTATCTGCGCTCTGCTGAAGCCAGTTACCTTCGGAAAAAGAGTTGGTAGCTCT
TGATCCGGCAAACAAACCACCGCTGGTAGCGGTGGTTTTTTTGTTTGCAAGCAGCAGATTACGCGCAGAA
AAAAAGGATCTCAAGAAGATCCTTTGATCTTTTCTACGGGGTCTGACGCTCAGTGGAACGAAAACTCACG
TTAAGGGATTTTGGTCATGAGATTATCAAAAAGGATCTTCACCTAGATCCTTTTAAATTAAAAATGAAGT
TTTAAATCAATCTAAAGTATATATGAGTAAACTTGGTCTGACAGTTACCAATGCTTAATCAGTGAGGCAC
CTATCTCAGCGATCTGTCTATTTCGTTCATCCATAGTTGCCTGACTCCCCGTCGTGTAGATAACTACGAT
ACGGGAGGGCTTACCATCTGGCCCCAGTGCTGCAATGATACCGCGAGACCCACGCTCACCGGCTCCAGAT
TTATCAGCAATAAACCAGCCAGCCGGAAGGGCCGAGCGCAGAAGTGGTCCTGCAACTTTATCCGCCTCCA
TCCAGTCTATTAATTGTTGCCGGGAAGCTAGAGTAAGTAGTTCGCCAGTTAATAGTTTGCGCAACGTTGT
TGCCATTGCTACAGGCATCGTGGTGTCACGCTCGTCGTTTGGTATGGCTTCATTCAGCTCCGGTTCCCAA
CGATCAAGGCGAGTTACATGATCCCCCATGTTGTGCAAAAAAGCGGTTAGCTCCTTCGGTCCTCCGATCG
TTGTCAGAAGTAAGTTGGCCGCAGTGTTATCACTCATGGTTATGGCAGCACTGCATAATTCTCTTACTGT
CATGCCATCCGTAAGATGCTTTTCTGTGACTGGTGAGTACTCAACCAAGTCATTCTGAGAATAGTGTATG
CGGCGACCGAGTTGCTCTTGCCCGGCGTCAATACGGGATAATACCGCGCCACATAGCAGAACTTTAAAAG
TGCTCATCATTGGAAAACGTTCTTCGGGGCGAAAACTCTCAAGGATCTTACCGCTGTTGAGATCCAGTTC
GATGTAACCCACTCGTGCACCCAACTGATCTTCAGCATCTTTTACTTTCACCAGCGTTTCTGGGTGAGCA
AAAACAGGAAGGCAAAATGCCGCAAAAAAGGGAATAAGGGCGACACGGAAATGTTGAATACTCATACTCT
TCCTTTTTCAATATTATTGAAGCATTTATCAGGGTTATTGTCTCATGAGCGGATACATATTTGAATGTAT
TTAGAAAAATAAACAAATAGGGGTTCCGCGCACATTTCCCCGAAAAGTGCCACCTGACGGTACCGCTAGC
GTCGACGGATCCGAGGGCCTATTTCCCATGATTCCTTCATATTTGCATATACGATACAAGGCTGTTAGAG
AGATAATTGGAATTAATTTGACTGTAAACACAAAGATATTAGTACAAAATACGTGACGTAGAAAGTAATA
ATTTCTTGGGTAGTTTGCAGTTTTAAAATTATGTTTTAAAATGGACTATCATATGCTTACCGTAACTTGA
AAGTATTTCGATTTCTTGGCTTTATATATCTTGTGGAAAGGACGAAACACCGAACGGGGTCAGGATGGAC
GGTTTTAGAGCTAGAAATAGCAAGTTAAAATAAGGCTAGTCCGTTATCAACTTGAAAAAGTGGCACCGAG
TCGGTGCTTTTTTTAGATCTCGAGTCTAGAGGAGGTCGCTGAGTAGTGCGCGAGCAAAATTTAAGCTACA
ACAAGGCAAGGCTTGACCGACAATTGCATGAAGAATCTGCTTAGGGTTAGGCGTTTTGCGCTGCTTCGCG
ATGTACGGGCCAGATATACGCGTTGACATTGATTATTGACTAGTTATTAATAGTAATCAATTACGGGGTC
ATTAGTTCATAGCCCATATATGGAGTTCCGCGTTACATAACTTACGGTAAATGGCCCGCCTGGCTGACCG
CCCAACGACCCCCGCCCATTGACGTCAATAATGACGTATGTTCCCATAGTAACGCCAATAGGGACTTTCC
ATTGACGTCAATGGGTGGAGTATTTACGGTAAACTGCCCACTTGGCAGTACATCAAGTGTATCATATGCC
AAGTACGCCCCCTATTGACGTCAATGACGGTAAATGGCCCGCCTGGCATTATGCCCAGTACATGACCTTA
TGGGACTTTCCTACTTGGCAGTACATCTACGTATTAGTCATCGCTATTACCATGGTGATGCGGTTTTGGC
AGTACATCAATGGGCGTGGATAGCGGTTTGACTCACGGGGATTTCCAAGTCTCCACCCCATTGACGTCAA
TGGGAGTTTGTTTTGGCACCAAAATCAACGGGACTTTCCAAAATGTCGTAACAACTCCGCCCCATTGACG
CAAATGGGCGGTAGGCGTGTACGGTGGGAGGTCTATATAAGCAGAGCTCTCTGGCTAACTAGAGAACCCA
CTGCTTACTGGCTTATCGAAATTAATACGACTCACTATAGGGAGACCCAAGCTGCCCGGGATCCACCGGT
GCCACCATGGACTATAAGGACCACGACGGAGACTACAAGGATCATGATATTGATTACAAAGACGATGACG
ATAAGATGGCCCCAAAGAAGAAGCGGAAGGTCGGTATCCACGGAGTCCCAGCAGCCGACAAGAAGTACAG
CATCGGCCTGGACATCGGCACCAACTCTGTGGGCTGGGCCGTGATCACCGACGAGTACAAGGTGCCCAGC
AAGAAATTCAAGGTGCTGGGCAACACCGACCGGCACAGCATCAAGAAGAACCTGATCGGAGCCCTGCTGT
TCGACAGCGGCGAAACAGCCGAGGCCACCCGGCTGAAGAGAACCGCCAGAAGAAGATACACCAGACGGAA
GAACCGGATCTGCTATCTGCAAGAGATCTTCAGCAACGAGATGGCCAAGGTGGACGACAGCTTCTTCCAC
AGACTGGAAGAGTCCTTCCTGGTGGAAGAGGATAAGAAGCACGAGCGGCACCCCATCTTCGGCAACATCG
TGGACGAGGTGGCCTACCACGAGAAGTACCCCACCATCTACCACCTGAGAAAGAAACTGGTGGACAGCAC
CGACAAGGCCGACCTGCGGCTGATCTATCTGGCCCTGGCCCACATGATCAAGTTCCGGGGCCACTTCCTG
ATCGAGGGCGACCTGAACCCCGACAACAGCGACGTGGACAAGCTGTTCATCCAGCTGGTGCAGACCTACA
ACCAGCTGTTCGAGGAAAACCCCATCAACGCCAGCGGCGTGGACGCCAAGGCCATCCTGTCTGCCAGACT
GAGCAAGAGCAGACGGCTGGAAAATCTGATCGCCCAGCTGCCCGGCGAGAAGAAGAATGGCCTGTTCGGA
AACCTGATTGCCCTGAGCCTGGGCCTGACCCCCAACTTCAAGAGCAACTTCGACCTGGCCGAGGATGCCA
AACTGCAGCTGAGCAAGGACACCTACGACGACGACCTGGACAACCTGCTGGCCCAGATCGGCGACCAGTA
CGCCGACCTGTTTCTGGCCGCCAAGAACCTGTCCGACGCCATCCTGCTGAGCGACATCCTGAGAGTGAAC
ACCGAGATCACCAAGGCCCCCCTGAGCGCCTCTATGATCAAGAGATACGACGAGCACCACCAGGACCTGA
CCCTGCTGAAAGCTCTCGTGCGGCAGCAGCTGCCTGAGAAGTACAAAGAGATTTTCTTCGACCAGAGCAA
GAACGGCTACGCCGGCTACATTGACGGCGGAGCCAGCCAGGAAGAGTTCTACAAGTTCATCAAGCCCATC
CTGGAAAAGATGGACGGCACCGAGGAACTGCTCGTGAAGCTGAACAGAGAGGACCTGCTGCGGAAGCAGC
GGACCTTCGACAACGGCAGCATCCCCCACCAGATCCACCTGGGAGAGCTGCACGCCATTCTGCGGCGGCA
GGAAGATTTTTACCCATTCCTGAAGGACAACCGGGAAAAGATCGAGAAGATCCTGACCTTCCGCATCCCC
TACTACGTGGGCCCTCTGGCCAGGGGAAACAGCAGATTCGCCTGGATGACCAGAAAGAGCGAGGAAACCA
TCACCCCCTGGAACTTCGAGGAAGTGGTGGACAAGGGCGCTTCCGCCCAGAGCTTCATCGAGCGGATGAC
CAACTTCGATAAGAACCTGCCCAACGAGAAGGTGCTGCCCAAGCACAGCCTGCTGTACGAGTACTTCACC
GTGTATAACGAGCTGACCAAAGTGAAATACGTGACCGAGGGAATGAGAAAGCCCGCCTTCCTGAGCGGCG
AGCAGAAAAAGGCCATCGTGGACCTGCTGTTCAAGACCAACCGGAAAGTGACCGTGAAGCAGCTGAAAGA
GGACTACTTCAAGAAAATCGAGTGCTTCGACTCCGTGGAAATCTCCGGCGTGGAAGATCGGTTCAACGCC
TCCCTGGGCACATACCACGATCTGCTGAAAATTATCAAGGACAAGGACTTCCTGGACAATGAGGAAAACG
AGGACATTCTGGAAGATATCGTGCTGACCCTGACACTGTTTGAGGACAGAGAGATGATCGAGGAACGGCT
GAAAACCTATGCCCACCTGTTCGACGACAAAGTGATGAAGCAGCTGAAGCGGCGGAGATACACCGGCTGG
GGCAGGCTGAGCCGGAAGCTGATCAACGGCATCCGGGACAAGCAGTCCGGCAAGACAATCCTGGATTTCC
TGAAGTCCGACGGCTTCGCCAACAGAAACTTCATGCAGCTGATCCACGACGACAGCCTGACCTTTAAAGA
GGACATCCAGAAAGCCCAGGTGTCCGGCCAGGGCGATAGCCTGCACGAGCACATTGCCAATCTGGCCGGC
AGCCCCGCCATTAAGAAGGGCATCCTGCAGACAGTGAAGGTGGTGGACGAGCTCGTGAAAGTGATGGGCC
GGCACAAGCCCGAGAACATCGTGATCGAAATGGCCAGAGAGAACCAGACCACCCAGAAGGGACAGAAGAA
CAGCCGCGAGAGAATGAAGCGGATCGAAGAGGGCATCAAAGAGCTGGGCAGCCAGATCCTGAAAGAACAC
CCCGTGGAAAACACCCAGCTGCAGAACGAGAAGCTGTACCTGTACTACCTGCAGAATGGGCGGGATATGT
ACGTGGACCAGGAACTGGACATCAACCGGCTGTCCGACTACGATGTGGACCATATCGTGCCTCAGAGCTT
TCTGAAGGACGACTCCATCGACAACAAGGTGCTGACCAGAAGCGACAAGAACCGGGGCAAGAGCGACAAC
GTGCCCTCCGAAGAGGTCGTGAAGAAGATGAAGAACTACTGGCGGCAGCTGCTGAACGCCAAGCTGATTA
CCCAGAGAAAGTTCGACAATCTGACCAAGGCCGAGAGAGGCGGCCTGAGCGAACTGGATAAGGCCGGCTT
CATCAAGAGACAGCTGGTGGAAACCCGGCAGATCACAAAGCACGTGGCACAGATCCTGGACTCCCGGATG
AACACTAAGTACGACGAGAATGACAAGCTGATCCGGGAAGTGAAAGTGATCACCCTGAAGTCCAAGCTGG
TGTCCGATTTCCGGAAGGATTTCCAGTTTTACAAAGTGCGCGAGATCAACAACTACCACCACGCCCACGA
CGCCTACCTGAACGCCGTCGTGGGAACCGCCCTGATCAAAAAGTACCCTAAGCTGGAAAGCGAGTTCGTG
TACGGCGACTACAAGGTGTACGACGTGCGGAAGATGATCGCCAAGAGCGAGCAGGAAATCGGCAAGGCTA
CCGCCAAGTACTTCTTCTACAGCAACATCATGAACTTTTTCAAGACCGAGATTACCCTGGCCAACGGCGA
GATCCGGAAGCGGCCTCTGATCGAGACAAACGGCGAAACCGGGGAGATCGTGTGGGATAAGGGCCGGGAT
TTTGCCACCGTGCGGAAAGTGCTGAGCATGCCCCAAGTGAATATCGTGAAAAAGACCGAGGTGCAGACAG
GCGGCTTCAGCAAAGAGTCTATCCTGCCCAAGAGGAACAGCGATAAGCTGATCGCCAGAAAGAAGGACTG
GGACCCTAAGAAGTACGGCGGCTTCGACAGCCCCACCGTGGCCTATTCTGTGCTGGTGGTGGCCAAAGTG
GAAAAGGGCAAGTCCAAGAAACTGAAGAGTGTGAAAGAGCTGCTGGGGATCACCATCATGGAAAGAAGCA
GCTTCGAGAAGAATCCCATCGACTTTCTGGAAGCCAAGGGCTACAAAGAAGTGAAAAAGGACCTGATCAT
CAAGCTGCCTAAGTACTCCCTGTTCGAGCTGGAAAACGGCCGGAAGAGAATGCTGGCCTCTGCCGGCGAA
CTGCAGAAGGGAAACGAACTGGCCCTGCCCTCCAAATATGTGAACTTCCTGTACCTGGCCAGCCACTATG
AGAAGCTGAAGGGCTCCCCCGAGGATAATGAGCAGAAACAGCTGTTTGTGGAACAGCACAAGCACTACCT
GGACGAGATCATCGAGCAGATCAGCGAGTTCTCCAAGAGAGTGATCCTGGCCGACGCTAATCTGGACAAA
GTGCTGTCCGCCTACAACAAGCACCGGGATAAGCCCATCAGAGAGCAGGCCGAGAATATCATCCACCTGT
TTACCCTGACCAATCTGGGAGCCCCTGCCGCCTTCAAGTACTTTGACACCACCATCGACCGGAAGAGGTA
CACCAGCACCAAAGAGGTGCTGGACGCCACCCTGATCCACCAGAGCATCACCGGCCTGTACGAGACACGG
ATCGACCTGTCTCAGCTGGGAGGCGACAAAAGGCCGGCGGCCACGAAAAAGGCCGGCCAGGCAAAAAAGA
AAAAGGAATTCGGCAGTGGAGAGGGCAGAGGAAGTCTGCTAACATGCGGTGACGTCGAGGAGAATCCTGG
CCCAGTGAGCAAGGGCGAGGAGGATAACATGGCCATCATCAAGGAGTTCATGCGCTTCAAGGTGCACATG
GAGGGCTCCGTGAACGGCCACGAGTTCGAGATCGAGGGCGAGGGCGAGGGCCGCCCCTACGAGGGCACCC
AGACCGCCAAGCTGAAGGTGACCAAGGGTGGCCCCCTGCCCTTCGCCTGGGACATCCTGTCCCCTCAGTT
CATGTACGGCTCCAAGGCCTACGTGAAGCACCCCGCCGACATCCCCGACTACTTGAAGCTGTCCTTCCCC
GAGGGCTTCAAGTGGGAGCGCGTGATGAACTTCGAGGACGGCGGCGTGGTGACCGTGACCCAGGACTCCT
CCCTGCAGGACGGCGAGTTCATCTACAAGGTGAAGCTGCGCGGCACCAACTTCCCCTCCGACGGCCCCGT
AATGCAGAAGAAAACCATGGGCTGGGAGGCCTCCTCCGAGCGGATGTACCCCGAGGACGGCGCCCTGAAG
GGCGAGATCAAGCAGAGGCTGAAGCTGAAGGACGGCGGCCACTACGACGCTGAGGTCAAGACCACCTACA
AGGCCAAGAAGCCCGTGCAGCTGCCCGGCGCCTACAACGTCAACATCAAGTTGGACATCACCTCCCACAA
CGAGGACTACACCATCGTGGAACAGTACGAACGCGCCGAGGGCCGCCACTCCACCGGCGGCATGGACGAG
CTGTACAAGGAATTCGGAAGCGGCGCAACAAACTTCTCACTACTCAAACAAGCAGGTGACGTGGAGGAGA
ATCCCGGGCCTCTTAAGATGACCGAGTACAAGCCCACGGTGCGCCTCGCCACCCGCGACGACGTCCCCAG
GGCCGTACGCACCCTCGCCGCCGCGTTCGCCGACTACCCCGCCACGCGCCACACCGTCGATCCGGACCGC
CACATCGAGCGGGTCACCGAGCTGCAAGAACTCTTCCTCACGCGCGTCGGGCTCGACATCGGCAAGGTGT
GGGTCGCGGACGACGGCGCCGCGGTGGCGGTCTGGACCACGCCGGAGAGCGTCGAAGCGGGGGCGGTGTT
CGCCGAGATCGGCCCGCGCATGGCCGAGTTGAGCGGTTCCCGGCTGGCCGCGCAGCAACAGATGGAAGGC
CTCCTGGCGCCGCACCGGCCCAAGGAGCCCGCGTGGTTCCTGGCCACCGTCGGCGTCTCGCCCGACCACC
AGGGCAAGGGTCTGGGCAGCGCCGTCGTGCTCCCCGGAGTGGAGGCGGCCGAGCGCGCCGGGGTGCCCGC
CTTCCTGGAGACCTCCGCGCCCCGCAACCTCCCCTTCTACGAGCGGCTCGGCTTCACCGTCACCGCCGAC
GTCGAGGTGCCCGAAGGACCGCGCACCTGGTGCATGACCCGCAAGCCCGGTGCCTGAATCGATGCGGGAC
TCTGGGGTTCGAAATGACCGACCAAGCGACGCCCAACCTGCCATCACGAGATTTCGATTCCACCGCCGCC
TTCTATGAAAGGTTGGGCTTCGGAATCGTTTTCCGGGACGCCGGCTGGATGATCCTCCAGCGCGGGGATC
TCATGCTGGAGTTCTTCGCCCACCCTAGGGGGAGGCTAACTGAAACACGGAAGGAGACAATACCGGAAGG
AACCCGCGCTATGACGGCAATAAAAAGACAGAATAAAACGCACGGTGTTGGGTCGTTTGTTCATAAACGC
GGGGTTCGGTCCCAGGGCTGGCACTCTGTCGATACCCCACCGAGACCCCATTGGGGCCAATACGCCCGCG
TTTCTTCCTTTTCCCCACCCCACCCCCCAAGTTCGGGTGAAGGCCCAGGGCTCGCAGCCAACGTCGGGGC
GGCAGGCCCTGCCATAGCCTC
